Addgene plasmid #200128: pQC.SARS2_5'UTR(SL1)-Flip-nluc(LgBiT1-8)CP[CoVA(SA)]-Fluc
Purpose: Retroviral expression of SARS2_5'UTR(SL1)-Flip-nluc(LgBiT1-8)CP[CoVA(SA)] protease reporter and P2A firefly luciferase in mammalian cells
Depositing lab: Eiji Morita. Depositing organization: Hirosaki University. Publication: A highly sensitive NanoLuc-based protease biosensor for detecting apoptosis and SARS-CoV-2 infection. Arakawa M, Yoshida A, Okamura S, Ebina H, Morita E. Sci Rep. 2023 Jan 31;13(1):1753. doi: 10.1038/s41598-023-28984-4. PubMed 36720982.
Backbone
  Vector backbone: pQCxIP
  Backbone size w/o insert (bp): 7138
  Vector type: Mammalian Expression, Retroviral
  Selectable markers: Puromycin
Growth in bacteria
  Bacterial resistance: Ampicillin, 100 μg/mL
  Growth temperature: 37°C
  Growth strain: NEB Stable
  Copy number: Unknown
Gene/Insert
  Gene/Insert name: Flip-nluc(LgBiT1-8)CP[CoVA(SA)] P2A firefly luciferase
  Species: Synthetic
  Insert size (bp): 2844
  Promoter: CMV
  Cloning method: Gibson Cloning
Terms and licenses: Academic/Nonprofit Terms; Industry Terms: Not Available to Industry
How to cite: pQC.SARS2_5'UTR(SL1)-Flip-nluc(LgBiT1-8)CP[CoVA(SA)]-Fluc was a gift from Eiji Morita (Addgene plasmid # 200128 ; http://n2t.net/addgene:200128 ; RRID:Addgene_200128)
