[The description below was written by a language model from this plasmid's Addgene catalogue record and pLannotate feature annotations shown in this document.]
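Description:
pQC.SARS2_5'UTR(SL1)-Flip-nluc(LgBiT1-8)CP[CoVA(SA)]-Fluc is a self-inactivating gammaretroviral expression vector built on the pQCxIP backbone, for delivering a luminescent protease biosensor into mammalian cells. In bacteria it is maintained through a high-copy ColE1/pUC-type origin and selected with ampicillin via the β-lactamase gene. The viral genome is transcribed in packaging cells from a hybrid CMV enhancer/promoter fused to a truncated 5' LTR. It carries a packaging signal with a truncated, start-codon-less gag segment that aids encapsidation, and it ends in a U3-deleted 3' LTR. After integration the LTRs are therefore transcriptionally inactive, and expression depends on the internal CMV promoter.

That internal CMV promoter drives a synthetic insert of about 2.8 kb. According to the construct name, the transcript begins with the stem-loop 1 region of the SARS-CoV-2 5' UTR, although this element is not annotated in the feature table. The reporter itself is a rearranged ("Flip", circularly permuted) NanoLuc. The annotation shows a short NanoLuc fragment upstream of a larger Oplophorus luciferase–derived portion corresponding to LgBiT. The name indicates a coronavirus protease-related site, CoVA(SA), between the two parts, but the record does not explain the SA designation. hCL1 and mouse ornithine decarboxylase PEST degrons follow the reporter and should shorten its half-life. A P2A-linked firefly luciferase (luc2) is co-translated, which makes it a candidate internal reference signal. Downstream, an EMCV IRES directs translation of puromycin N-acetyltransferase from the same transcript, allowing selection of stably transduced cells. The associated work describes NanoLuc-based biosensors for detecting apoptosis and SARS-CoV-2 infection. The sequence record is labelled a partial NGS result.
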