Features (pLannotate 1.2.2; 24 found; start..end, strand, type, name):
    108..487     +  enhancer       CMV enhancer: human cytomegalovirus immediate early enhancer
    488..691     +  promoter       CMV promoter: human cytomegalovirus (CMV) immediate early promoter
    692..867     +  LTR            5' LTR (truncated): truncated long terminal repeat from Moloney murine sarcoma virus
    989..1263    +  misc_feature   MESV Ψ (fragment): packaging signal of murine embryonic stem cell virus
   1330..1746    +  CDS            gag (truncated): truncated Moloney murine leukemia virus (MMLV) gag gene lacking the start codon
   1783..2086    +  enhancer       CMV enhancer: human cytomegalovirus immediate early enhancer
   2087..2290    +  promoter       CMV promoter: human cytomegalovirus (CMV) immediate early promoter
   2374..2405    +  CDS            Nluc (fragment): NanoLuc® luciferase human codon-optimized
   2815..3267    +  CDS            LUCI_OPLGR (fragment): Experimental evidence at protein level: Swiss-Prot protein existence level 1. Catalytic subunit of oplophorus-luciferin 2-monooxygenase. Oxidoreductase that converts coelenterazine (the oplophorus luciferin) to coelenteramide under emission of blue light with a maximum at 454 nm. Is also active with bisdeoxycoelenterazine. From Oplophorus gracilirostris (Luminous shrimp).
   3313..3360    +  CDS            hCL1: non-ORF yeast peptide conferring ubiquitin-dependent degradation human codon-optimized
   3355..3483    +  CDS            Odc1 (fragment): DCOR_MOUSE - Also known as Odc. Experimental evidence at protein level: Swiss-Prot protein existence level 1. Catalyzes the first and rate-limiting step of polyamine biosynthesis that converts ornithine into putrescine, which is the precursor for the polyamines, spermidine and spermine. Polyamines are essential for cell proliferation and are implicated in cellular processes, ranging from DNA replication to apoptosis. From Mus musculus (Mouse).
   3562..5214    +  CDS            luciferase: firefly luciferase synthetic luc2 version of the luciferase gene
   5329..5791    +  misc_feature   IRES: internal ribosome entry site (IRES) of the encephalomyocarditis virus (EMCV)
   5817..6416    +  CDS            PuroR (fragment): puromycin N-acetyltransferase; pac from Streptomyces; confers resistance to puromycin
   6529..6600    +  CDS            Mos (fragment): MOS_MOUSE - Experimental evidence at transcript level: Swiss-Prot protein existence level 2. From Mus musculus (Mouse).
   6633..6733    +  CDS            env (fragment): murine leukemia virus gPr80 envelope polyprotein precursor; env; proteolytically cleaved into gp70SU and p15TM subunits
   6775..7200    +  LTR            3' LTR (ΔU3): self-inactivating 3' long terminal repeat (LTR) from Moloney murine leukemia virus
   7269..7309    +  CDS            rop (fragment): Rop protein, which maintains plasmids at low copy number; rop
   7411..7449    +  misc_feature   bom (fragment): basis of mobility region from pBR322
   7466..7795    +  promoter       SV40 promoter: SV40 enhancer and early promoter
   7801..7902    +  misc_feature   bom (fragment): basis of mobility region from pBR322
   8088..8676    -  rep_origin     ori: high-copy-number ColE1/pMB1/pBR322/pUC origin of replication
   8847..9707    -  CDS            AmpR: β-lactamase; bla; confers resistance to ampicillin, carbenicillin, and related antibiotics
   9708..9812    -  promoter       AmpR promoter: bla
>Addgene plasmid #200128 | pQC.SARS2_5'UTR(SL1)-Flip-nluc(LgBiT1-8)CP[CoVA(SA)]-Fluc | addgene full sequence | sequence record 392929 | Addgene Partial NGS Result
CACGAGGCCCTTTCGTCTTCAAGAATTAGCTTGGCCATTGCATACGTTGTATCCATATCATAATATGTAC
ATTTATATTGGCTCATGTCCAACATTACCGCCATGTTGACATTGATTATTGACTAGTTATTAATAGTAAT
CAATTACGGGGTCATTAGTTCATAGCCCATATATGGAGTTCCGCGTTACATAACTTACGGTAAATGGCCC
GCCTGGCTGACCGCCCAACGACCCCCGCCCATTGACGTCAATAATGACGTATGTTCCCATAGTAACGCCA
ATAGGGACTTTCCATTGACGTCAATGGGTGGAGTATTTACGGTAAACTGCCCACTTGGCAGTACATCAAG
TGTATCATATGCCAAGTACGCCCCCTATTGACGTCAATGACGGTAAATGGCCCGCCTGGCATTATGCCCA
GTACATGACCTTATGGGACTTTCCTACTTGGCAGTACATCTACGTATTAGTCATCGCTATTACCATGGTG
ATGCGGTTTTGGCAGTACATCAATGGGCGTGGATAGCGGTTTGACTCACGGGGATTTCCAAGTCTCCACC
CCATTGACGTCAATGGGAGTTTGTTTTGGCACCAAAATCAACGGGACTTTCCAAAATGTCGTAACAACTC
CGCCCCATTGACGCAAATGGGCGGTAGGCGTGTACGGTGGGAGGTCTATATAAGCAGAGCTCAATAAAAG
AGCCCACAACCCCTCACTCGGCGCGCCAGTCTTCCGATAGACTGCGTCGCCCGGGTACCCGTATTCCCAA
TAAAGCCTCTTGCTGTTTGCATCCGAATCGTGGTCTCGCTGTTCCTTGGGAGGGTCTCCTCTGAGTGATT
GACTACCCACGACGGGGGTCTTTCATTTGGGGGCTCGTCCGGGATTTGGAGACCCCTGCCCAGGGACCAC
CGACCCACCACCGGGAGGTAAGCTGGCCAGCAACTTATCTGTGTCTGTCCGATTGTCTAGTGTCTATGTT
TGATGTTATGCGCCTGCGTCTGTACTAGTTAGCTAACTAGCTCTGTATCTGGCGGACCCGTGGTGGAACT
GACGAGTTCTGAACACCCGGCCGCAACCCTGGGAGACGTCCCAGGGACTTTGGGGGCCGTTTTTGTGGCC
CGACCTGAGGAAGGGAGTCGATGTGGAATCCGACCCCGTCAGGATATGTGGTTCTGGTAGGAGACGAGAA
CCTAAAACAGTTCCCGCCTCCGTCTGAATTTTTGCTTTCGGTTTGGAACCGAAGCCGCGCGTCTTGTCTG
CTGCAGCGCTGCAGCATCGTTCTGTGTTGTCTCTGTCTGACTGTGTTTCTGTATTTGTCTGAAAATTAGG
GCCAGACTGTTACCACTCCCTTAAGTTTGACCTTAGGTCACTGGAAAGATGTCGAGCGGATCGCTCACAA
CCAGTCGGTAGATGTCAAGAAGAGACGTTGGGTTACCTTCTGCTCTGCAGAATGGCCAACCTTTAACGTC
GGATGGCCGCGAGACGGCACCTTTAACCGAGACCTCATCACCCAGGTTAAGATCAAGGTCTTTTCACCTG
GCCCGCATGGACACCCAGACCAGGTCCCCTACATCGTGACCTGGGAAGCCTTGGCTTTTGACCCCCCTCC
CTGGGTCAAGCCCTTTGTACACCCTAAGCCTCCGCCTCCTCTTCCTCCATCCGCCCCGTCTCTCCCCCTT
GAACCTCCTCGTTCGACCCCGCCTCGATCCTCCCTTTATCCAGCCCTCACTCCTTCTCTAGGCGCCGGAA
TTGAAGATCTGGGGGATCGATCCTCTAGAGTCCGTTACATAACTTACGGTAAATGGCCCGCCTGGCTGAC
CGCCCAACGACCCCCGCCCATTGACGTCAATAATGACGTATGTTCCCATAGTAACGCCAATAGGGACTTT
CCATTGACGTCAATGGGTGGAGTATTTACGGTAAACTGCCCACTTGGCAGTACATCAAGTGTATCATATG
CCAAGTACGCCCCCTATTGACGTCAATGACGGTAAATGGCCCGCCTGGCATTATGCCCAGTACATGACCT
TATGGGACTTTCCTACTTGGCAGTACATCTACGTATTAGTCATCGCTATTACCATGGTGATGCGGTTTTG
GCAGTACATCAATGGGCGTGGATAGCGGTTTGACTCACGGGGATTTCCAAGTCTCCACCCCATTGACGTC
AATGGGAGTTTGTTTTGGCACCAAAATCAACGGGACTTTCCAAAATGTCGTAACAACTCCGCCCCATTGA
CGCAAATGGGCGGTAGGCGTGTACGGTGGGAGGTCTATATAAGCAGAGCTCGTTTAGTGAACCGATTAAA
GGTTTATACCTTCCCAGGTAACAAACCAACCAGGCCTCGTACGCTTAATTAACGGCCACCATGGGCTCCC
TGCTGTTCCGAGTAACCATCAACGGCGGCGGTGGAGGCTCCGGGGGAGGCGGGTCTGGCGGAGGGGGAAG
TGGCGGTGGTGGCTCTGAAGTTAGCGCTCTGGAAAAAGAAGTGTCTGCACTCGAGAAAGAAGTAAGTGCC
CTTGAGAAGGAGGTGTCCGCACTCGAGAAGGAGGTCAGCGCCCTGGAAAAGGAAAAGGTGAGTGGGTGGC
GACTTTTCAAAAAAATCTCCGGATCCTCAGTGGCCGTGAGCGCTAGCGGCTTCAAGGTGTCCGCCCTGAA
GGAAAAAGTAAGCGCACTGAAAGAAAAGGTGAGCGCGCTGAAGGAGAAAGTGAGCGCCCTGAAAGAGAAA
GTCTCTGCCCTTAAGGAGGAATTCGAGGGCAGAGGAAGTCTGCTAACATGCGGTGACGTCGAGGAGAATC
CTGGCCCAAAGCTTGCCACCATGGTTTTCACATTGGAAGACTTCGTGGGTGACTGGGAGCAGACTGCCGC
GTACAACTTGGATCAAGTTCTGGAGCAAGGTGGAGTAAGCTCCCTCCTGCAAAACCTTGCGGTAAGCGTT
ACTCCCATCCAAAGGATCGTAAGGTCCGGGGAAAATGCTCTCAAAATAGATATACACGTTATCATACCTT
ACGAAGGGCTGTCTGCCGATCAGATGGCTCAAATAGAAGAAGTTTTCAAAGTAGTCTACCCCGTGGACGA
TCATCATTTTAAGGTGATTCTCCCTTATGGGACCCTCGTTATCGACGGGGTTACACCTAATATGCTCAAT
TACTTCGGAAGGCCATATGAAGGAATAGCTGTTTTCGATGGTAAAAAGATTACGGTCACCGGCACTCTCT
GGAATGGGAATAAGATAATAGATGAGAGACTGATAACGCCAGACGGCGTGGCCGTGAGCGCTAGCGGCTT
CCAATTGGGAGGCAGCGAAGTGGCTTGCAAGAACTGGTTCAGTAGCTTAAGCCACTTTGTGATCCACCTT
AATTCTCACGGCTTTCCGCCTGAGGTTGAAGAGCAAGCCGCCGGTACATTGCCTATGTCCTGCGCACAAG
AAAGCGGTATGGACCGGCACCCAGCCGCTTGTGCTTCAGCTCGCATCAACGTCGGCGGCCGCTCTAGAGC
AACCAATTTCAGCCTTCTTAAACAGGCTGGAGATGTGGAAGAGAATCCTGGACCAGAATTGATGGAAGAT
GCCAAAAACATTAAGAAGGGCCCAGCGCCATTCTACCCACTCGAAGACGGGACCGCCGGCGAGCAGCTGC
ACAAAGCCATGAAGCGCTACGCCCTGGTGCCCGGCACCATCGCCTTTACCGACGCACATATCGAGGTGGA
CATTACCTACGCCGAGTACTTCGAGATGAGCGTTCGGCTGGCAGAAGCTATGAAGCGCTATGGGCTGAAT
ACAAACCATCGGATCGTGGTGTGCAGCGAGAATAGCTTGCAGTTCTTCATGCCCGTGTTGGGTGCCCTGT
TCATCGGTGTGGCTGTGGCCCCAGCTAACGACATCTACAACGAGCGCGAGCTGCTGAACAGCATGGGCAT
CAGCCAGCCCACCGTCGTATTCGTGAGCAAGAAAGGGCTGCAAAAGATCCTCAACGTGCAAAAGAAGCTA
CCGATCATACAAAAGATCATCATCATGGATAGCAAGACCGACTACCAGGGCTTCCAAAGCATGTACACCT
TCGTGACTTCCCATTTGCCACCCGGCTTCAACGAGTACGACTTCGTGCCCGAGAGCTTCGACCGGGACAA
AACCATCGCCCTGATCATGAACAGTAGTGGCAGTACCGGATTGCCCAAGGGCGTAGCCCTACCGCACCGC
ACCGCTTGTGTCCGATTCAGTCATGCCCGCGACCCCATCTTCGGCAACCAGATCATCCCCGACACCGCTA
TCCTCAGCGTGGTGCCATTTCACCACGGCTTCGGCATGTTCACCACGCTGGGCTACTTGATCTGCGGCTT
TCGGGTCGTGCTCATGTACCGCTTCGAGGAGGAGCTATTCTTGCGCAGCTTGCAAGACTATAAGATTCAA
TCTGCCCTGCTGGTGCCCACACTATTTAGCTTCTTCGCTAAGAGCACTCTCATCGACAAGTACGACCTAA
GCAACTTGCACGAGATCGCCAGCGGCGGGGCGCCGCTCAGCAAGGAGGTAGGTGAGGCCGTGGCCAAACG
CTTCCACCTACCAGGCATCCGCCAGGGCTACGGCCTGACAGAAACAACCAGCGCCATTCTGATCACCCCC
GAAGGGGACGACAAGCCTGGCGCAGTAGGCAAGGTGGTGCCCTTCTTCGAGGCTAAGGTGGTGGACTTGG
ACACCGGTAAGACACTGGGTGTGAACCAGCGCGGCGAGCTGTGCGTCCGTGGCCCCATGATCATGAGCGG
CTACGTTAACAACCCCGAGGCTACAAACGCTCTCATCGACAAGGACGGCTGGCTGCACAGCGGCGACATC
GCCTACTGGGACGAGGACGAGCACTTCTTCATCGTGGACCGGCTGAAGAGCCTGATCAAATACAAGGGCT
ACCAGGTAGCCCCAGCCGAACTGGAGAGCATCCTGCTGCAACACCCCAACATCTTCGACGCCGGGGTCGC
CGGCCTGCCCGACGACGATGCCGGCGAGCTGCCCGCCGCAGTCGTCGTGCTGGAACACGGTAAAACCATG
ACCGAGAAGGAGATCGTGGACTATGTGGCCAGCCAGGTTACAACCGCCAAGAAGCTGCGCGGTGGTGTTG
TGTTCGTGGACGAGGTGCCTAAAGGACTGACCGGCAAGTTGGACGCCCGCAAGATCCGCGAGATTCTCAT
TAAGGCCAAGAAGGGCGGCAAGATCGCCGTGTAACCGCCCCCCCCCCTCCCCCCCCCCTAACGTTACTGG
CCGAAGCCGCTTGGAATAAGGCCGGTGTGCGTTTGTCTATATGTTATTTTCCACCATATTGCCGTCTTTT
GGCAATGTGAGGGCCCGGAAACCTGGCCCTGTCTTCTTGACGAGCATTCCTAGGGGTCTTTCCCCTCTCG
CCAAAGGAATGCAAGGTCTGTTGAATGTCGTGAAGGAAGCAGTTCCTCTGGAAGCTTCTTGAAGACAAAC
AACGTCTGTAGCGACCCTTTGCAGGCAGCGGAACCCCCCACCTGGCGACAGGTGCCTCTGCGGCCAAAAG
CCACGTGTATAAGATACACCTGCAAAGGCGGCACAACCCCAGTGCCACGTTGTGAGTTGGATAGTTGTGG
AAAGAGTCAAATGGCTCTCCTCAAGCGTATTCAACAAGGGGCTGAAGGATGCCCAGAAGGTACCCCATTG
TATGGGATCTGATCTGGGGCCTCGGTGCACATGCTTTACATGTGTTTAGTCGAGGTTAAAAAAACGTCTA
GGCCCCCCGAACCACGGGGACGTGGTTTTCCTTTGAAAAACACGATGATAAGCTTGCCACAAGGAGACGA
CCTTCCATGACCGAGTACAAGCCCACGGTGCGCCTCGCCACCCGCGACGACGTCCCCAGGGCCGTACGCA
CCCTCGCCGCCGCGTTCGCCGACTACCCCGCCACGCGCCACACCGTCGATCCGGACCGCCACATCGAGCG
GGTCACCGAGCTGCAAGAACTCTTCCTCACGCGCGTCGGGCTCGACATCGGCAAGGTGTGGGTCGCGGAC
GACGGCGCCGCGGTGGCGGTCTGGACCACGCCGGAGAGCGTCGAAGCGGGGGCGGTGTTCGCCGAGATCG
GCCCGCGCATGGCCGAGTTGAGCGGTTCCCGGCTGGCCGCGCAGCAACAGATGGAAGGCCTCCTGGCGCC
GCACCGGCCCAAGGAGCCCGCGTGGTTCCTGGCCACCGTCGGAGTCTCGCCCGACCACCAGGGCAAGGGT
CTGGGCAGCGCCGTCGTGCTCCCCGGAGTGGAGGCGGCCGAGCGCGCCGGGGTGCCCGCCTTCCTGGAGA
CCTCCGCGCCCCGCAACCTCCCCTTCTACGAGCGGCTCGGCTTCACCGTCACCGCCGACGTCGAGGTGCC
CGAAGGACCGCGCACCTGGTGCATGACCCGCAAGCCCGGTGCCTGATGCTTGCAGGCATCTCATGAGTGT
GTCTTCCCGTTTTCCGCCTGAGGTCACTGCGTGGATGGAGCGCTGGCGCCTGCTGCGCGACGGCGAGCTG
CTCACCACCCACTCGAGGGCTGCAGCGCTGCAGAGGCCGAGTGCAGAACTGCTCCAAAGGGACCTCAAGG
CTTTCCGAGGGACACTAGGCTGACTCCATCGAGCCAGTGTAGAGATAAGCTTATCGATTAGTCCAATTTG
TTAAAGACAGGATATCAGTGGTCCAGGCTCTAGTTTTGACTCAACAATATCACCAGCTGAAGCCTATAGA
GTACGAGCCATAGATAAAATAAAAGATTTTATTTAGTCTCCAGAAAAAGGGGGGAATGAAAGACCCCACC
TGTAGGTTTGGCAAGCTAGCTTAAGTAACGCCATTTTGCAAGGCATGGAAAAATACATAACTGAGAATAG
AGAAGTTCAGATCAAGGTCAGGAACAGATGGAACAGGGTCGACCCTAGAGAACCATCAGATGTTTCCAGG
GTGCCCCAAGGACCTGAAATGACCCTGTGCCTTATTTGAACTAACCAATCAGTTCGCTTCTCGCTTCTGT
TCGCGCGCTTCTGCTCCCCGAGCTCAATAAAAGAGCCCACAACCCCTCACTCGGGGCGCCAGTCCTCCGA
TTGACTGAGTCGCCCGGGTACCCGTGTATCCAATAAACCCTCTTGCAGTTGCATCCGACTTGTGGTCTCG
CTGTTCCTTGGGAGGGTCTCCTCTGAGTGATTGACTACCCGTCAGCGGGGGTCTTTCATTTGGGGGCTCG
TCCGGGATCGGGAGACCCCTGCCCAGGGACCACCGACCCACCACCGGGAGGTAAGCTGGCTGCCTCGCGC
GTTTCGGTGATGACGGTGAAAACCTCTGACACATGCAGCTCCCGGAGACGGTCACAGCTTGTCTGTAAGC
GGATGCCGGGAGCAGACAAGCCCGTCAGGGCGCGTCAGCGGGTGTTGGCGGGTGTCGGGGCGCAGCCATG
ACCCAGTCACGTAGCGATAGCGGAGTGTAGATCCGGCTGTGGAATGTGTGTCAGTTAGGGTGTGGAAAGT
CCCCAGGCTCCCCAGCAGGCAGAAGTATGCAAAGCATGCATCTCAATTAGTCAGCAACCAGGTGTGGAAA
GTCCCCAGGCTCCCCAGCAGGCAGAAGTATGCAAAGCATGCATCTCAATTAGTCAGCAACCATAGTCCCG
CCCCTAACTCCGCCCATCCCGCCCCTAACTCCGCCCAGTTCCGCCCATTCTCCGCCCCATGGCTGACTAA
TTTTTTTTATTTATGCAGAGGCCGAGGCCGCCTCGGCCTCTGAGCTATTCCAGAAGTAGTGAGGAGGCTT
TTTTGGAGGCCTAGGCTTTTGCAAAAAGCTTACTGGCTTAACTATGCGGCATCAGAGCAGATTGTACTGA
GAGTGCACCATATGCGGTGTGAAATACCGCACAGATGCGTAAGGAGAAAATACCGCATCAGGCGCTCTTC
CGCTTCCTCGCTCACTGACTCGCTGCGCTCGGTCGTTCGGCTGCGGCGAGCGGTATCAGCTCACTCAAAG
GCGGTAATACGGTTATCCACAGAATCAGGGGATAACGCAGGAAAGAACATGTGAGCAAAAGGCCAGCAAA
AGGCCAGGAACCGTAAAAAGGCCGCGTTGCTGGCGTTTTTCCATAGGCTCCGCCCCCCTGACGAGCATCA
CAAAAATCGACGCTCAAGTCAGAGGTGGCGAAACCCGACAGGACTATAAAGATACCAGGCGTTTCCCCCT
GGAAGCTCCCTCGTGCGCTCTCCTGTTCCGACCCTGCCGCTTACCGGATACCTGTCCGCCTTTCTCCCTT
CGGGAAGCGTGGCGCTTTCTCATAGCTCACGCTGTAGGTATCTCAGTTCGGTGTAGGTCGTTCGCTCCAA
GCTGGGCTGTGTGCACGAACCCCCCGTTCAGCCCGACCGCTGCGCCTTATCCGGTAACTATCGTCTTGAG
TCCAACCCGGTAAGACACGACTTATCGCCACTGGCAGCAGCCACTGGTAACAGGATTAGCAGAGCGAGGT
ATGTAGGCGGTGCTACAGAGTTCTTGAAGTGGTGGCCTAACTACGGCTACACTAGAAGGACAGTATTTGG
TATCTGCGCTCTGCTGAAGCCAGTTACCTTCGGAAAAAGAGTTGGTAGCTCTTGATCCGGCAAACAAACC
ACCGCTGGTAGCGGTGGTTTTTTTGTTTGCAAGCAGCAGATTACGCGCAGAAAAAAAGGATCTCAAGAAG
ATCCTTTGATCTTTTCTACGGGGTCTGACGCTCAGTGGAACGAAAACTCACGTTAAGGGATTTTGGTCAT
GAGATTATCAAAAAGGATCTTCACCTAGATCCTTTTAAATTAAAAATGAAGTTTTAAATCAATCTAAAGT
ATATATGAGTAAACTTGGTCTGACAGTTACCAATGCTTAATCAGTGAGGCACCTATCTCAGCGATCTGTC
TATTTCGTTCATCCATAGTTGCCTGACTCCCCGTCGTGTAGATAACTACGATACGGGAGGGCTTACCATC
TGGCCCCAGTGCTGCAATGATACCGCGAGACCCACGCTCACCGGCTCCAGATTTATCAGCAATAAACCAG
CCAGCCGGAAGGGCCGAGCGCAGAAGTGGTCCTGCAACTTTATCCGCCTCCATCCAGTCTATTAATTGTT
GCCGGGAAGCTAGAGTAAGTAGTTCGCCAGTTAATAGTTTGCGCAACGTTGTTGCCATTGCTGCAGGCAT
CGTGGTGTCACGCTCGTCGTTTGGTATGGCTTCATTCAGCTCCGGTTCCCAACGATCAAGGCGAGTTACA
TGATCCCCCATGTTGTGCAAAAAAGCGGTTAGCTCCTTCGGTCCTCCGATCGTTGTCAGAAGTAAGTTGG
CCGCAGTGTTATCACTCATGGTTATGGCAGCACTGCATAATTCTCTTACTGTCATGCCATCCGTAAGATG
CTTTTCTGTGACTGGTGAGTACTCAACCAAGTCATTCTGAGAATAGTGTATGCGGCGACCGAGTTGCTCT
TGCCCGGCGTCAACACGGGATAATACCGCGCCACATAGCAGAACTTTAAAAGTGCTCATCATTGGAAAAC
GTTCTTCGGGGCGAAAACTCTCAAGGATCTTACCGCTGTTGAGATCCAGTTCGATGTAACCCACTCGTGC
ACCCAACTGATCTTCAGCATCTTTTACTTTCACCAGCGTTTCTGGGTGAGCAAAAACAGGAAGGCAAAAT
GCCGCAAAAAAGGGAATAAGGGCGACACGGAAATGTTGAATACTCATACTCTTCCTTTTTCAATATTATT
GAAGCATTTATCAGGGTTATTGTCTCATGAGCGGATACATATTTGAATGTATTTAGAAAAATAAACAAAT
AGGGGTTCCGCGCACATTTCCCCGAAAAGTGCCACCTGACGTCTAAGAAACCATTATTATCATGACATTA
ACCTATAAAAATAGGCGTAT
